Addgene plasmid #138852: pPD880 VP64-FRB (NES)
Purpose: Constitutive expression of VP64-FRB (NES) under the CMV promoter.
Depositing lab: Joshua Leonard. Depositing organization: Northwestern University. Publication: The COMET toolkit for composing customizable genetic programs in mammalian cells. Donahue PS, Draut JW, Muldoon JJ, Edelstein HI, Bagheri N, Leonard JN. Nat Commun. 2020 Feb 7;11(1):779. doi: 10.1038/s41467-019-14147-5. PubMed 32034124.
Backbone
  Vector backbone: pPD005 pcDNA Golden Gate
  Vector type: Mammalian Expression, Synthetic Biology
Growth in bacteria
  Bacterial resistance: Ampicillin, 100 μg/mL
  Growth temperature: 37°C
  Growth strain: DH5alpha
  Copy number: High Copy
Gene/Insert
  Gene/Insert name: VP64-FRB (NES)
  Species: Synthetic
  Promoter: CMV
  Cloning method: Restriction Enzyme; 5′ cloning site NheI (not destroyed); 3′ cloning site NotI (not destroyed)
  Sequencing primers: 5′ CGCAAATGGGCGGTAGGCGTG; 3′ TAGAAGGCACAGTCGAGG
Terms and licenses: Academic/Nonprofit Terms; Industry Terms: Not Available to Industry
Depositor comments: Leonard Lab plasmid reference number: L1483
How to cite: pPD880 VP64-FRB (NES) was a gift from Joshua Leonard (Addgene plasmid # 138852 ; http://n2t.net/addgene:138852 ; RRID:Addgene_138852)
