[The description below was written by a language model from this plasmid's Addgene catalogue record and pLannotate feature annotations shown in this document.]
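Description:
pPD880 VP64-FRB (NES) is a mammalian expression plasmid of about 5 kb built on pPD005, a pcDNA-derived backbone adapted for Golden Gate assembly, and belongs to the COMET toolkit of parts for composing synthetic transcriptional programs in mammalian cells. It is propagated in E. coli as a high-copy plasmid through a ColE1/pUC-type origin and selected with ampicillin via the β-lactamase gene and its native promoter. An f1 origin is also present. The feature table shows an SV40 early promoter and SV40 polyadenylation signal flanking only a short fragment of a bleomycin-resistance gene, so the backbone appears to lack an intact mammalian selection marker. This is consistent with use by transient transfection, although the record does not say so.

The payload, cloned between NheI and NotI, is a synthetic fusion of the VP64 transcriptional activation domain (tandem repeats of the minimal herpes simplex virus VP16 activation motif) to FRB, the FKBP-rapamycin binding domain, with a nuclear export signal indicated in the name. Expression is constitutive from the human CMV immediate-early enhancer and promoter and is terminated by the bovine growth hormone polyadenylation signal; a T7 promoter lies upstream of the coding region. The annotation software matched the FRB segment to the T2098L variant that binds rapamycin analogues, but only as a fragment, and the catalogue entry does not specify which variant is present. FRB heterodimerizes with FKBP in the presence of rapamycin-type ligands, so this construct plausibly supplies the activation-domain half of a chemically inducible split transcription factor, paired with an FKBP-fused DNA-binding domain. The NES would be expected to bias the unpaired protein toward the cytoplasm. The record states only its constitutive expression purpose.
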