Features (pLannotate 1.2.2; 21 found; start..end, strand, type, name):
     28..80      -  misc_feature   bom (fragment): basis of mobility region from pBR322
    235..614     +  enhancer       CMV enhancer: human cytomegalovirus immediate early enhancer
    615..818     +  promoter       CMV promoter: human cytomegalovirus (CMV) immediate early promoter
    814..847     +  LTR            5' LTR (truncated) (fragment): truncated 5' long terminal repeat (LTR) from HIV-1
    863..881     +  promoter       T7 promoter: promoter for bacteriophage T7 RNA polymerase
   1174..1190    +  CDS            VP96 (fragment): 6 tandem repeats of the minimal activation domain of herpes simplex virus VP16 (Cheng et al., 2013)
   1311..1578    +  CDS            FRB* (fragment): T2098L mutant of FKBP-rapamycin binding domain of human FRAP binds synthetic ligands such as AP21967
   1638..1749    +  polyA_signal   bGH poly(A) signal: bovine growth hormone polyadenylation signal
   1866..1887    +  promoter       SV40 promoter (fragment): SV40 enhancer and early promoter
   1908..2336    +  rep_origin     f1 ori (sequence partly withheld): f1 bacteriophage origin of replication; arrow indicates direction of (+) strand synthesis
   2341..2363    +  promoter       SV40 promoter (fragment): SV40 enhancer and early promoter
   2364..2555    +  promoter       SV40 promoter: SV40 early promoter
   2582..2680    +  CDS            ble (fragment): BLE_KLEPN - Experimental evidence at protein level: Swiss-Prot protein existence level 1. Binding protein with a strong affinity to the bleomycin family of antibiotics. Binds to CL990; an antimitotic-antibiotic compound. From Klebsiella pneumoniae.
   2675..2796    +  polyA_signal   SV40 poly(A) signal: SV40 polyadenylation signal
   2869..2885    -  protein_bind   lac operator: The lac repressor binds to the lac operator to inhibit transcription in E. coli. This inhibition can be relieved by adding lactose or isopropyl-β-D-thiogalactopyranoside (IPTG). lac repressor encoded by lacI
   2893..2923    -  promoter       lac promoter: promoter for the E. coli lac operon
   2938..2959    -  protein_bind   CAP binding site: CAP binding activates transcription in the presence of cAMP. E. coli catabolite activator protein
   2972..3064    -  CDS            lacI (fragment): lac repressor; lacI; The lac repressor binds to the lac operator to inhibit transcription in E. coli. This inhibition can be relieved by adding lactose or isopropyl-β-D-thiogalactopyranoside (IPTG).
   3247..3835    -  rep_origin     ori: high-copy-number ColE1/pMB1/pBR322/pUC origin of replication
   4006..4866    -  CDS            AmpR: β-lactamase; bla; confers resistance to ampicillin, carbenicillin, and related antibiotics
   4867..4971    -  promoter       AmpR promoter: bla
>Addgene plasmid #138852 | pPD880 VP64-FRB (NES) | addgene full sequence | sequence record 322425 | Addgene NGS Result
GACGGATCGGGAGATCTCCCGATCCCCTATGGTGCACTCTCAGTACAATCTGCTCTGATGCCGCATAGTT
AAGCCAGTATCTGCTCCCTGCTTGTGTGTTGGAGGTCGCTGAGTAGTGCGCGAGCAAAATTTAAGCTACA
ACAAGGCAAGGCTTGACCGACAATTGCATGAAGAATCTGCTTAGGGTTAGGCGTTTTGCGCTGCTTCGCG
ATGTACGGGCCAGATATACGCGTTGACATTGATTATTGACTAGTTATTAATAGTAATCAATTACGGGGTC
ATTAGTTCATAGCCCATATATGGAGTTCCGCGTTACATAACTTACGGTAAATGGCCCGCCTGGCTGACCG
CCCAACGACCCCCGCCCATTGACGTCAATAATGACGTATGTTCCCATAGTAACGCCAATAGGGACTTTCC
ATTGACGTCAATGGGTGGAGTATTTACGGTAAACTGCCCACTTGGCAGTACATCAAGTGTATCATATGCC
AAGTACGCCCCCTATTGACGTCAATGACGGTAAATGGCCCGCCTGGCATTATGCCCAGTACATGACCTTA
TGGGACTTTCCTACTTGGCAGTACATCTACGTATTAGTCATCGCTATTACCATGGTGATGCGGTTTTGGC
AGTACATCAATGGGCGTGGATAGCGGTTTGACTCACGGGGATTTCCAAGTCTCCACCCCATTGACGTCAA
TGGGAGTTTGTTTTGGCACCAAAATCAACGGGACTTTCCAAAATGTCGTAACAACTCCGCCCCATTGACG
CAAATGGGCGGTAGGCGTGTACGGTGGGAGGTCTATATAAGCAGAGCTCTCTGGCTAACTAGAGAACCCA
CTGCTTACTGGCTTATCGAAATTAATACGACTCACTATAGGGAGTCCCAAGCTGGCTAGCGCCACCATGG
ATTATAAGGATCACGATGGCGACTACAAGGACCACGATATTGACTACAAAGACGATGACGATAACGGTAT
GGAGGAACTTTCACAGGCCCTGGCTAGTAGTTTTTCAGTGTCTGGTGTCGGTATCCATGGCGTTCCCGGA
TCAGACGCATTGGACGATTTTGATCTGGATATGCTGGGAAGTGACGCCCTCGATGATTTTGACCTTGACA
TGCTTGGTTCGGATGCCCTTGATGACTTTGACCTCGACATGCTCGGCAGTGACGCCCTTGATGATTTCGA
CCTGGACATGCTGATTAACTCTAGAAGTTCCGGATCTTCTGGTTCTGGTTCTGGTTCAGGATCCGGTGGT
GGCGGGTCTGGAGGAGGAGGTAGTGGTGGAGGTGGCTCTGGTACCATGCTTGAGATGTGGCATGAAGGCC
TGGAAGAGGCATCTCGTTTGTACTTTGGGGAAAGGAACGTGAAAGGCATGTTTGAGGTGCTGGAGCCCTT
GCATGCTATGATGGAACGGGGACCCCAGACTCTGAAGGAAACATCCTTTAATCAGGCCTATGGTCGAGAT
TTAATGGAGGCCCAAGAGTGGTGCAGGAAGTACATGAAATCAGGGAATGTCAAGGACCTCCTCCAAGCCT
GGGACCTCTATTATCATGTGTTCCGACGAATCTCAAAGACTAGATGAGCGGCCGCTCGAGTCTAGAGGGC
CCGTTTAAACCCGCTGATCAGCCTCGACTGTGCCTTCTAGTTGCCAGCCATCTGTTGTTTGCCCCTCCCC
CGTGCCTTCCTTGACCCTGGAAGGTGCCACTCCCACTGTCCTTTCCTAATAAAATGAGGAAATTGCATCG
CATTGTCTGAGTAGGTGTCATTCTATTCTGGGGGGTGGGGTGGGGCAGGACAGCAAGGGGGAGGATTGGG
AAGTCAATAGCAGGCATGCTGGGGATGCGGTGGGCTCTATGGCTTCTGAGGCGGAAAGAACCAGCTGGGG
CTCTAGGGGGTATCCCC
[124 nt withheld, positions 1908-2031]
C
[91 nt withheld, positions 2033-2123]
A
[49 nt withheld, positions 2125-2173]
CCTTTGACGTTGGAGTCCACGTTCTTT
[37 nt withheld, positions 2201-2237]
ACCCTATCTCGGTCTATTCTTTTGATTTATAAGGGATTTTGCCGATTTCGGCCTATTGGTTAAAAAATGA
GCTGATTTAACAAAAATTTAACGCGAATTAATTCTGTGGAATGTGTGTCAGTTAGGCTCAATTAGTCAGC
AACCATAGTCCCGCCCCTAACTCCGCCCATCCCGCCCCTAACTCCGCCCAGTTCCGCCCATTCTCCGCCC
CATGGCTGACTAATTTTTTTTATTTATGCAGAGGCCGAGGCCGCCTCTGCCTCTGAGCTATTCCAGAAGT
AGTGAGGAGGCTTTTTTGGAGGCCTAGGCTTTTGCAAAAAGCTCCCGGGAGCTTGTATATCCATTTTCGG
AGGTTGGGCTTCGGAATCGTTTTCCGGGACGCCGGCTGGATGATCCTCCAGCGCGGGGATCTCATGCTGG
AGTTCTTCGCCCACCCCAACTTGTTTATTGCAGCTTATAATGGTTACAAATAAAGCAATAGCATCACAAA
TTTCACAAATAAAGCATTTTTTTCACTGCATTCTAGTTGTGGTTTGTCCAAACTCATCAATGTATCTTAT
CATGTCTGTATACCGTCGACCTCTAGCTAGAGCTTGGCGTAATCATGGTCATAGCTGTTTCCTGTGTGAA
ATTGTTATCCGCTCACAATTCCACACAACATACGAGCCGGAAGCATAAAGTGTAAAGCCTGGGGTGCCTA
ATGAGTGAGCTAACTCACATTAATTGCGTTGCGCTCACTGCCCGCTTTCCAGTCGGGAAACCTGTCGTGC
CAGCTGCATTAATGAATCGGCCAACGCGCGGGGAGAGGCGGTTTGCGTATTGGGCGCTCTTCCGCTTCCT
CGCTCACTGACTCGCTGCGCTCGGTCGTTCGGCTGCGGCGAGCGGTATCAGCTCACTCAAAGGCGGTAAT
ACGGTTATCCACAGAATCAGGGGATAACGCAGGAAAGAACATGTGAGCAAAAGGCCAGCAAAAGGCCAGG
AACCGTAAAAAGGCCGCGTTGCTGGCGTTTTTCCATAGGCTCCGCCCCCCTGACGAGCATCACAAAAATC
GACGCTCAAGTCAGAGGTGGCGAAACCCGACAGGACTATAAAGATACCAGGCGTTTCCCCCTGGAAGCTC
CCTCGTGCGCTCTCCTGTTCCGACCCTGCCGCTTACCGGATACCTGTCCGCCTTTCTCCCTTCGGGAAGC
GTGGCGCTTTCTCATAGCTCACGCTGTAGGTATCTCAGTTCGGTGTAGGTCGTTCGCTCCAAGCTGGGCT
GTGTGCACGAACCCCCCGTTCAGCCCGACCGCTGCGCCTTATCCGGTAACTATCGTCTTGAGTCCAACCC
GGTAAGACACGACTTATCGCCACTGGCAGCAGCCACTGGTAACAGGATTAGCAGAGCGAGGTATGTAGGC
GGTGCTACAGAGTTCTTGAAGTGGTGGCCTAACTACGGCTACACTAGAAGAACAGTATTTGGTATCTGCG
CTCTGCTGAAGCCAGTTACCTTCGGAAAAAGAGTTGGTAGCTCTTGATCCGGCAAACAAACCACCGCTGG
TAGCGGTGGTTTTTTTGTTTGCAAGCAGCAGATTACGCGCAGAAAAAAAGGATCTCAAGAAGATCCTTTG
ATCTTTTCTACGGGGTCTGACGCTCAGTGGAACGAAAACTCACGTTAAGGGATTTTGGTCATGAGATTAT
CAAAAAGGATCTTCACCTAGATCCTTTTAAATTAAAAATGAAGTTTTAAATCAATCTAAAGTATATATGA
GTAAACTTGGTCTGACAGTTACCAATGCTTAATCAGTGAGGCACCTATCTCAGCGATCTGTCTATTTCGT
TCATCCATAGTTGCCTGACTCCCCGTCGTGTAGATAACTACGATACGGGAGGGCTTACCATCTGGCCCCA
GTGCTGCAATGATACCGCGAGATCCACGCTCACCGGCTCCAGATTTATCAGCAATAAACCAGCCAGCCGG
AAGGGCCGAGCGCAGAAGTGGTCCTGCAACTTTATCCGCCTCCATCCAGTCTATTAATTGTTGCCGGGAA
GCTAGAGTAAGTAGTTCGCCAGTTAATAGTTTGCGCAACGTTGTTGCCATTGCTACAGGCATCGTGGTGT
CACGCTCGTCGTTTGGTATGGCTTCATTCAGCTCCGGTTCCCAACGATCAAGGCGAGTTACATGATCCCC
CATGTTGTGCAAAAAAGCGGTTAGCTCCTTCGGTCCTCCGATCGTTGTCAGAAGTAAGTTGGCCGCAGTG
TTATCACTCATGGTTATGGCAGCACTGCATAATTCTCTTACTGTCATGCCATCCGTAAGATGCTTTTCTG
TGACTGGTGAGTACTCAACCAAGTCATTCTGAGAATAGTGTATGCGGCGACCGAGTTGCTCTTGCCCGGC
GTCAATACGGGATAATACCGCGCCACATAGCAGAACTTTAAAAGTGCTCATCATTGGAAAACGTTCTTCG
GGGCGAAAACTCTCAAGGATCTTACCGCTGTTGAGATCCAGTTCGATGTAACCCACTCGTGCACCCAACT
GATCTTCAGCATCTTTTACTTTCACCAGCGTTTCTGGGTGAGCAAAAACAGGAAGGCAAAATGCCGCAAA
AAAGGGAATAAGGGCGACACGGAAATGTTGAATACTCATACTCTTCCTTTTTCAATATTATTGAAGCATT
TATCAGGGTTATTGTCTCATGAGCGGATACATATTTGAATGTATTTAGAAAAATAAACAAATAGGGGTTC
CGCGCACATTTCCCCGAAAAGTGCCACCTGACGTC
