>Addgene plasmid #138852 | pPD880 VP64-FRB (NES) | depositor partial sequence | sequence record 268371 | VP64-FRB (NES) gene
ATGGATTATAAGGATCACGATGGCGACTACAAGGACCACGATATTGACTACAAAGACGATGACGATAACG
GTATGGAGGAACTTTCACAGGCCCTGGCTAGTAGTTTTTCAGTGTCTGGTGTCGGTATCCATGGCGTTCC
CGGATCAGACGCATTGGACGATTTTGATCTGGATATGCTGGGAAGTGACGCCCTCGATGATTTTGACCTT
GACATGCTTGGTTCGGATGCCCTTGATGACTTTGACCTCGACATGCTCGGCAGTGACGCCCTTGATGATT
TCGACCTGGACATGCTGATTAACTCTAGAAGTTCCGGATCTTCTGGTTCTGGTTCTGGTTCAGGATCCGG
TGGTGGCGGGTCTGGAGGAGGAGGTAGTGGTGGAGGTGGCTCTGGTACCATGCTTGAGATGTGGCATGAA
GGCCTGGAAGAGGCATCTCGTTTGTACTTTGGGGAAAGGAACGTGAAAGGCATGTTTGAGGTGCTGGAGC
CCTTGCATGCTATGATGGAACGGGGACCCCAGACTCTGAAGGAAACATCCTTTAATCAGGCCTATGGTCG
AGATTTAATGGAGGCCCAAGAGTGGTGCAGGAAGTACATGAAATCAGGGAATGTCAAGGACCTCCTCCAA
GCCTGGGACCTCTATTATCATGTGTTCCGACGAATCTCAAAGACTAGATGA
